>Addgene plasmid #174801 | pET28_6xHis-PARP1-Y986H | addgene full sequence | sequence record 343432 | Addgene NGS Result
TAATACGACTCACTATAGGGGAATTGTGAGCGGATAACAATTCCCCTCTAGAAATAATTTTGTTTAACTT
TAAGAAGGAGATATACCATGGGCAGCAGCCATCATCATCATCATCACAGCAGCGGCCTGGTGCCGCGCGG
CAGCCATATGGCGGAGTCTTCTGATAAGCTGTATCGAGTCGAGTACGCCAAGAGCGGGCGCGCCTCTTGC
AAGAAATGCAGCGAGAGCATCCCCAAGGACTCGCTCCGGATGGCCATCATGGTGCAGTCGCCCATGTTTG
ATGGAAAAGTCCCACACTGGTACCACTTCTCCTGCTTCTGGAAGGTGGGCCACTCCATCCGGCACCCTGA
CGTTGAGGTGGATGGGTTCTCTGAGCTTCGGTGGGATGACCAGCAGAAAGTCAAGAAGACAGCGGAAGCT
GGAGGAGTGACAGGCAAAGGCCAGGATGGAATTGGTAGCAAGGCAGAGAAGACTCTGGGTGACTTTGCAG
CAGAGTATGCCAAGTCCAACAGAAGTACGTGCAAGGGGTGTATGGAGAAGATAGAAAAGGGCCAGGTGCG
CCTGTCCAAGAAGATGGTGGACCCGGAGAAGCCACAGCTAGGCATGATTGACCGCTGGTACCATCCAGGC
TGCTTTGTCAAGAACAGGGAGGAGCTGGGTTTCCGGCCCGAGTACAGTGCGAGTCAGCTCAAGGGCTTCA
GCCTCCTTGCTACAGAGGATAAGGAAGCCCTGAAGAAGCAGCTCCCAGGAGTCAAGAGTGAAGGAAAGAG
AAAAGGCGATGAGGTGGATGGAGTGGATGAAGTGGCGAAGAAGAAATCTAAAAAAGAAAAAGACAAGGAT
AGTAAGCTTGAAAAAGCCCTAAAGGCTCAGAACGACCTGATCTGGAACATCAAGGACGAGCTAAAGAAAG
TGTGTTCAACTAATGACCTGAAGGAGCTACTCATCTTCAACAAGCAGCAAGTGCCTTCTGGGGAGTCGGC
GATCTTGGACCGAGTAGCTGATGGCATGGTGTTCGGTGCCCTCCTTCCCTGCGAGGAATGCTCGGGTCAG
CTGGTCTTCAAGAGCGATGCCTATTACTGCACTGGGGACGTCACTGCCTGGACCAAGTGTATGGTCAAGA
CACAGACACCCAACCGGAAGGAGTGGGTAACCCCAAAGGAATTCCGAGAAATCTCTTACCTCAAGAAATT
GAAGGTTAAAAAGCAGGACCGTATATTCCCCCCAGAAACCAGCGCCTCCGTGGCGGCCACGCCTCCGCCC
TCCACAGCCTCGGCTCCTGCTGCTGTGAACTCCTCTGCTTCAGCAGATAAGCCATTATCCAACATGAAGA
TCCTGACTCTCGGGAAGCTGTCCCGGAACAAGGATGAAGTGAAGGCCATGATTGAGAAACTCGGGGGGAA
GTTGACGGGGACGGCCAACAAGGCTTCCCTGTGCATCAGCACCAAAAAGGAGGTGGAAAAGATGAATAAG
AAGATGGAGGAAGTAAAGGAAGCCAACATCCGAGTTGTGTCTGAGGACTTCCTCCAGGACGTCTCCGCCT
CCACCAAGAGCCTTCAGGAGTTGTTCTTAGCGCACATCTTGTCCCCTTGGGGGGCAGAGGTGAAGGCAGA
GCCTGTTGAAGTTGTGGCCCCAAGAGGGAAGTCAGGGGCTGCGCTCTCCAAAAAAAGCAAGGGCCAGGTC
AAGGAGGAAGGTATCAACAAATCTGAAAAGAGAATGAAATTAACTCTTAAAGGAGGAGCAGCTGTGGATC
CTGATTCTGGACTGGAACACTCTGCGCATGTCCTGGAGAAAGGTGGGAAGGTCTTCAGTGCCACCCTTGG
CCTGGTGGACATCGTTAAAGGAACCAACTCCTACTACAAGCTCCAGCTTCTGGAGGACGACAAGGAAAAC
AGGTATTGGATATTCAGGTCCTGGGGCCGTGTGGGTACGGTGATCGGTAGCAACAAACTGGAACAGATGC
CGTCCAAGGAGGATGCCATTGAGCACTTCATGAAATTATATGAAGAAAAAACCGGGAACGCTTGGCACTC
CAAAAATTTCACGAAGTATCCCAAAAAGTTCTACCCCCTGGAGATTGACTATGGCCAGGATGAAGAGGCA
GTGAAGAAGCTGACAGTAAATCCTGGCACCAAGTCCAAGCTCCCCAAGCCAGTTCAGGACCTCATCAAGA
TGATCTTTGATGTGGAAAGTATGAAGAAAGCCATGGTGGAGTATGAGATCGACCTTCAGAAGATGCCCTT
GGGGAAGCTGAGCAAAAGGCAGATCCAGGCCGCATACTCCATCCTCAGTGAGGTCCAGCAGGCGGTGTCT
CAGGGCAGCAGCGACTCTCAGATCCTGGATCTCTCAAATCGCTTTTACACCCTGATCCCCCACGACTTTG
GGATGAAGAAGCCTCCGCTCCTGAACAATGCAGACAGTGTGCAGGCCAAGGCGGAAATGCTTGACAACCT
GCTGGACATCGAGGTGGCCTACAGTCTGCTCAGGGGAGGGTCTGATGATAGCAGCAAGGATCCCATCGAT
GTCAACTATGAGAAGCTCAAAACTGACATTAAGGTGGTTGACAGAGATTCTGAAGAAGCCGAGATCATCA
GGAAGTATGTTAAGAACACTCATGCAACCACACACAATGCGTATGACTTGGAAGTCATCGATATCTTTAA
GATAGAGCGTGAAGGCGAATGCCAGCGTTACAAGCCCTTTAAGCAGCTTCATAACCGAAGATTGCTGTGG
CACGGGTCCAGGACCACCAACTTTGCTGGGATCCTGTCCCAGGGTCTTCGGATAGCCCCGCCTGAAGCGC
CCGTGACAGGCTACATGTTTGGTAAAGGGATCTATTTCGCTGACATGGTCTCCAAGAGTGCCAACTACTG
CCATACGTCTCAGGGAGACCCAATAGGCTTAATCCTGTTGGGAGAAGTTGCCCTTGGAAACATGTATGAA
CTGAAGCACGCTTCACATATCAGCAAGTTACCCAAGGGCAAGCACAGTGTCAAAGGTTTGGGCAAAACTA
CCCCTGATCCTTCAGCTAACATTAGTCTGGATGGTGTAGACGTTCCTCTTGGGACCGGGATTTCATCTGG
TGTGAATGACACCTCTCTACTACATAACGAGTACATTGTCTATGATATTGCTCAGGTAAATCTGAAGTAT
CTGCTGAAACTGAAATTCAATTTTAAGACCTCCCTGTGGTAACTCGAGCACCACCACCACCACCACTGAG
ATCCGGCTGCTAACAAAGCCCGAAAGGAAGCTGAGTTGGCTGCTGCCACCGCTGAGCAATAACTAGCATA
ACCCCTTGGGGCCTCTAAACGGGTCTTGAGGGGTTTTTTGCTGAAAGGAGGAACTATATCCGGATTGGCG
AATGGG
[124 nt withheld, positions 3367-3490]
C
[91 nt withheld, positions 3492-3582]
A
[49 nt withheld, positions 3584-3632]
CCTTTGACGTTGGAGTCCACGTTCTTT
[37 nt withheld, positions 3660-3696]
ACCCTATCTCGGTCTATTCTTTTGATTTATAAGGGATTTTGCCGATTTCGGCCTATTGGTTAAAAAATGA
GCTGATTTAACAAAAATTTAACGCGAATTTTAACAAAATATTAACGCTTACAATTTAGGTGGCACTTTTC
GGGGAAATGTGCGCGGAACCCCTATTTGTTTATTTTTCTAAATACATTCAAATATGTATCCGCTCATGAA
TTAATTCTTAGAAAAACTCATCGAGCATCAAATGAAACTGCAATTTATTCATATCAGGATTATCAATACC
ATATTTTTGAAAAAGCCGTTTCTGTAATGAAGGAGAAAACTCACCGAGGCAGTTCCATAGGATGGCAAGA
TCCTGGTATCGGTCTGCGATTCCGACTCGTCCAACATCAATACAACCTATTAATTTCCCCTCGTCAAAAA
TAAGGTTATCAAGTGAGAAATCACCATGAGTGACGACTGAATCCGGTGAGAATGGCAAAAGTTTATGCAT
TTCTTTCCAGACTTGTTCAACAGGCCAGCCATTACGCTCGTCATCAAAATCACTCGCATCAACCAAACCG
TTATTCATTCGTGATTGCGCCTGAGCGAGACGAAATACGCGATCGCTGTTAAAAGGACAATTACAAACAG
GAATCGAATGCAACCGGCGCAGGAACACTGCCAGCGCATCAACAATATTTTCACCTGAATCAGGATATTC
TTCTAATACCTGGAATGCTGTTTTCCCGGGGATCGCAGTGGTGAGTAACCATGCATCATCAGGAGTACGG
ATAAAATGCTTGATGGTCGGAAGAGGCATAAATTCCGTCAGCCAGTTTAGTCTGACCATCTCATCTGTAA
CATCATTGGCAACGCTACCTTTGCCATGTTTCAGAAACAACTCTGGCGCATCGGGCTTCCCATACAATCG
ATAGATTGTCGCACCTGATTGCCCGACATTATCGCGAGCCCATTTATACCCATATAAATCAGCATCCATG
TTGGAATTTAATCGCGGCCTAGAGCAAGACGTTTCCCGTTGAATATGGCTCATAACACCCCTTGTATTAC
TGTTTATGTAAGCAGACAGTTTTATTGTTCATGACCAAAATCCCTTAACGTGAGTTTTCGTTCCACTGAG
CGTCAGACCCCGTAGAAAAGATCAAAGGATCTTCTTGAGATCCTTTTTTTCTGCGCGTAATCTGCTGCTT
GCAAACAAAAAAACCACCGCTACCAGCGGTGGTTTGTTTGCCGGATCAAGAGCTACCAACTCTTTTTCCG
AAGGTAACTGGCTTCAGCAGAGCGCAGATACCAAATACTGTCCTTCTAGTGTAGCCGTAGTTAGGCCACC
ACTTCAAGAACTCTGTAGCACCGCCTACATACCTCGCTCTGCTAATCCTGTTACCAGTGGCTGCTGCCAG
TGGCGATAAGTCGTGTCTTACCGGGTTGGACTCAAGACGATAGTTACCGGATAAGGCGCAGCGGTCGGGC
TGAACGGGGGGTTCGTGCACACAGCCCAGCTTGGAGCGAACGACCTACACCGAACTGAGATACCTACAGC
GTGAGCTATGAGAAAGCGCCACGCTTCCCGAAGGGAGAAAGGCGGACAGGTATCCGGTAAGCGGCAGGGT
CGGAACAGGAGAGCGCACGAGGGAGCTTCCAGGGGGAAACGCCTGGTATCTTTATAGTCCTGTCGGGTTT
CGCCACCTCTGACTTGAGCGTCGATTTTTGTGATGCTCGTCAGGGGGGCGGAGCCTATGGAAAAACGCCA
GCAACGCGGCCTTTTTACGGTTCCTGGCCTTTTGCTGGCCTTTTGCTCACATGTTCTTTCCTGCGTTATC
CCCTGATTCTGTGGATAACCGTATTACCGCCTTTGAGTGAGCTGATACCGCTCGCCGCAGCCGAACGACC
GAGCGCAGCGAGTCAGTGAGCGAGGAAGCGGAAGAGCGCCTGATGCGGTATTTTCTCCTTACGCATCTGT
GCGGTATTTCACACCGCAATGGTGCACTCTCAGTACAATCTGCTCTGATGCCGCATAGTTAAGCCAGTAT
ACACTCCGCTATCGCTACGTGACTGGGTCATGGCTGCGCCCCGACACCCGCCAACACCCGCTGACGCGCC
CTGACGGGCTTGTCTGCTCCCGGCATCCGCTTACAGACAAGCTGTGACCGTCTCCGGGAGCTGCATGTGT
CAGAGGTTTTCACCGTCATCACCGAAACGCGCGAGGCAGCTGCGGTAAAGCTCATCAGCGTGGTCGTGAA
GCGATTCACAGATGTCTGCCTGTTCATCCGCGTCCAGCTCGTTGAGTTTCTCCAGAAGCGTTAATGTCTG
GCTTCTGATAAAGCGGGCCATGTTAAGGGCGGTTTTTTCCTGTTTGGTCACTGATGCCTCCGTGTAAGGG
GGATTTCTGTTCATGGGGGTAATGATACCGATGAAACGAGAGAGGATGCTCACGATACGGGTTACTGATG
ATGAACATGCCCGGTTACTGGAACGTTGTGAGGGTAAACAACTGGCGGTATGGATGCGGCGGGACCAGAG
AAAAATCACTCAGGGTCAATGCCAGCGCTTCGTTAATACAGATGTAGGTGTTCCACAGGGTAGCCAGCAG
CATCCTGCGATGCAGATCCGGAACATAATGGTGCAGGGCGCTGACTTCCGCGTTTCCAGACTTTACGAAA
CACGGAAACCGAAGACCATTCATGTTGTTGCTCAGGTCGCAGACGTTTTGCAGCAGCAGTCGCTTCACGT
TCGCTCGCGTATCGGTGATTCATTCTGCTAACCAGTAAGGCAACCCCGCCAGCCTAGCCGGGTCCTCAAC
GACAGGAGCACGATCATGCGCACCCGTGGGGCCGCCATGCCGGCGATAATGGCCTGCTTCTCGCCGAAAC
GTTTGGTGGCGGGACCAGTGACGAAGGCTTGAGCGAGGGCGTGCAAGATTCCGAATACCGCAAGCGACAG
GCCGATCATCGTCGCGCTCCAGCGAAAGCGGTCCTCGCCGAAAATGACCCAGAGCGCTGCCGGCACCTGT
CCTACGAGTTGCATGATAAAGAAGACAGTCATAAGTGCGGCGACGATAGTCATGCCCCGCGCCCACCGGA
AGGAGCTGACTGGGTTGAAGGCTCTCAAGGGCATCGGTCGAGATCCCGGTGCCTAATGAGTGAGCTAACT
TACATTAATTGCGTTGCGCTCACTGCCCGCTTTCCAGTCGGGAAACCTGTCGTGCCAGCTGCATTAATGA
ATCGGCCAACGCGCGGGGAGAGGCGGTTTGCGTATTGGGCGCCAGGGTGGTTTTTCTTTTCACCAGTGAG
ACGGGCAACAGCTGATTGCCCTTCACCGCCTGGCCCTGAGAGAGTTGCAGCAAGCGGTCCACGCTGGTTT
GCCCCAGCAGGCGAAAATCCTGTTTGATGGTGGTTAACGGCGGGATATAACATGAGCTGTCTTCGGTATC
GTCGTATCCCACTACCGAGATATCCGCACCAACGCGCAGCCCGGACTCGGTAATGGCGCGCATTGCGCCC
AGCGCCATCTGATCGTTGGCAACCAGCATCGCAGTGGGAACGATGCCCTCATTCAGCATTTGCATGGTTT
GTTGAAAACCGGACATGGCACTCCAGTCGCCTTCCCGTTCCGCTATCGGCTGAATTTGATTGCGAGTGAG
ATATTTATGCCAGCCAGCCAGACGCAGACGCGCCGAGACAGAACTTAATGGGCCCGCTAACAGCGCGATT
TGCTGGTGACCCAATGCGACCAGATGCTCCACGCCCAGTCGCGTACCGTCTTCATGGGAGAAAATAATAC
TGTTGATGGGTGTCTGGTCAGAGACATCAAGAAATAACGCCGGAACATTAGTGCAGGCAGCTTCCACAGC
AATGGCATCCTGGTCATCCAGCGGATAGTTAATGATCAGCCCACTGACGCGTTGCGCGAGAAGATTGTGC
ACCGCCGCTTTACAGGCTTCGACGCCGCTTCGTTCTACCATCGACACCACCACGCTGGCACCCAGTTGAT
CGGCGCGAGATTTAATCGCCGCGACAATTTGCGACGGCGCGTGCAGGGCCAGACTGGAGGTGGCAACGCC
AATCAGCAACGACTGTTTGCCCGCCAGTTGTTGTGCCACGCGGTTGGGAATGTAATTCAGCTCCGCCATC
GCCGCTTCCACTTTTTCCCGCGTTTTCGCAGAAACGTGGCTGGCCTGGTTCACCACGCGGGAAACGGTCT
GATAAGAGACACCGGCATACTCTGCGACATCGTATAACGTTACTGGTTTCACATTCACCACCCTGAATTG
ACTCTCTTCCGGGCGCTATCATGCCATACCGCGAAAGGTTTTGCGCCATTCGATGGTGTCCGGGATCTCG
ACGCTCTCCCTTATGCGACTCCTGCATTAGGAAGCAGCCCAGTAGTAGGTTGAGGCCGTTGAGCACCGCC
GCCGCAAGGAATGGTGCATGCAAGGAGATGGCGCCCAACAGTCCCCCGGCCACGGGGCCTGCCACCATAC
CCACGCCGAAACAAGCGCTCATGAGCCCGAAGTGGCGAGCCCGATCTTCCCCATCGGTGATGTCGGCGAT
ATAGGCGCCAGCAACCGCACCTGTGGCGCCGGTGATGCCGGCCACGATGCGTCCGGCGTAGAGGATCGAG
ATCTCGATCCCGCGAAAT
Features (pLannotate 1.2.2; 21 found; start..end, strand, type, name):
      1..19      +  promoter       T7 promoter: promoter for bacteriophage T7 RNA polymerase
     20..44      +  protein_bind   lac operator: The lac repressor binds to the lac operator to inhibit transcription in E. coli. This inhibition can be relieved by adding lactose or isopropyl-β-D-thiogalactopyranoside (IPTG). lac repressor encoded by lacI
     59..81      +  RBS            RBS: efficient ribosome binding site from bacteriophage T7 gene 10 (Olins and Rangwala, 1989)
    100..116     +  CDS            capTEV™ (fragment): composite tag for in vivo biotinylation, TEV protease cleavage, and 6xHis tagging
    127..144     +  CDS            thrombin site: thrombin recognition and cleavage site
    148..3189    +  CDS            PARP1: PARP1_HUMAN - Also known as ADPRT From Homo sapiens (Human).
   3199..3216    +  CDS            9xHis (fragment): 9xHis affinity tag
   3226..3275    +  CDS            SET1 (fragment): solubility-enhancement tag derived from T7 phage gene 10B
   3283..3330    +  terminator     T7 terminator: transcription terminator for bacteriophage T7 RNA polymerase
   3367..3795    +  rep_origin     f1 ori (sequence partly withheld): f1 bacteriophage origin of replication; arrow indicates direction of (+) strand synthesis
   3848..3905    +  promoter       AmpR promoter (fragment): bla
   3914..4729    -  CDS            KanR: aminoglycoside phosphotransferase; aph(3')-Ia; confers resistance to kanamycin in bacteria or G418 (Geneticin®) in eukaryotes
   4851..5439    +  rep_origin     ori: high-copy-number ColE1/pMB1/pBR322/pUC origin of replication
   5625..5764    -  misc_feature   bom: basis of mobility region from pBR322
   5866..6057    -  CDS            rop: Rop protein, which maintains plasmids at low copy number; rop
   6074..6454    +  CDS            YPB1_ECOLX: Protein predicted: Swiss-Prot protein existence level 4. From Escherichia coli.
   6526..6817    -  CDS            TcR (fragment): tetracycline efflux protein; tet; confers resistance to tetracycline
   6832..6853    -  protein_bind   CAP binding site: CAP binding activates transcription in the presence of cAMP. E. coli catabolite activator protein
   6866..7948    -  CDS            lacI: lac repressor; lacI; The lac repressor binds to the lac operator to inhibit transcription in E. coli. This inhibition can be relieved by adding lactose or isopropyl-β-D-thiogalactopyranoside (IPTG).
   7949..8026    -  promoter       lacI promoter: lacI
   8034..8313    -  CDS            TcR (fragment): tetracycline efflux protein; tet; confers resistance to tetracycline
