[The description below was written by a language model from this plasmid's Addgene catalogue record and pLannotate feature annotations shown in this document.]
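Description:
pET28_6xHis-PARP1-Y986H is a bacterial expression plasmid built on the pET28 backbone for producing a mutant form of human poly(ADP-ribose) polymerase 1 (PARP1) in E. coli. The insert, introduced by Gibson cloning, encodes residues 1-1014 of PARP1 carrying the Y986H substitution together with V762A. According to the record, the Y986H enzyme makes poly(ADP-ribose) chains that are highly branched but short overall, so the purified protein is useful for biochemical studies of how PAR chain architecture affects downstream processes. The associated work concerns PARP1 in ALC1-dependent nucleosome remodeling.

Expression is driven by a T7 promoter followed by a lac operator and the phage T7 gene 10 ribosome binding site. Transcription therefore requires T7 RNA polymerase from the host and is held off by the lac repressor, which is encoded on the plasmid by lacI under its own promoter, until induced with IPTG. The PARP1 coding sequence is preceded by the backbone's N-terminal 6xHis tag, which the annotation software labels as a fragment of a composite tag, and by a thrombin cleavage site that allows affinity purification and tag removal. A second His-tag fragment is annotated downstream of the PARP1 open reading frame, before the T7 terminator. The catalogue lists only the N-terminal tag, and the record does not say whether the downstream sequence is translated.

The roughly 8.3 kb plasmid is selected with kanamycin through an aminoglycoside phosphotransferase gene. It replicates from a pBR322-type ori with the bom region and the rop gene, consistent with its low-copy listing. An f1 origin is also present, and the short tetracycline-resistance fragments annotated near lacI are nonfunctional backbone remnants.
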