Addgene plasmid #174801: pET28_6xHis-PARP1-Y986H
Purpose: Bacterial expression of a PARP1 mutant that produces highly branched but short PAR chains overall
Depositing lab: Joan Conaway. Depositing organization: Stowers Institute for Medical Research. Publication: Multiple roles for PARP1 in ALC1-dependent nucleosome remodeling. Ooi SK, Sato S, Tomomori-Sato C, Zhang Y, Wen Z, Banks CAS, Washburn MP, Unruh JR, Florens L, Conaway RC, Conaway JW. Proc Natl Acad Sci U S A. 2021 Sep 7;118(36). pii: 2107277118. doi: 10.1073/pnas.2107277118. PubMed 34465625.
Backbone
  Vector backbone: pET28
  Vector type: Bacterial Expression
Growth in bacteria
  Bacterial resistance: Kanamycin, 50 μg/mL
  Growth temperature: 37°C
  Growth strain: DH5alpha
  Copy number: Low Copy
Gene/Insert
  Gene/Insert name: PARP1-Y986H
  Species: H. sapiens (human)
  Mutation: Y986H, V762A
  Entrez Gene: PARP1 (a.k.a. ADPRT, ADPRT 1, ADPRT1, ARTD1, PARP, PARP-1, PARS, PPOL, Poly-PARP, pADPRT-1)
  Tag / fusion protein: 6xHis (N terminal on backbone)
  Cloning method: Gibson Cloning
Terms and licenses: Academic/Nonprofit Terms; Industry Terms: Not Available to Industry
Depositor comments: Protein residues 1-1014 (V762A, Y986H) (see PMID: 9315851 for detail about the mutation)
How to cite: pET28_6xHis-PARP1-Y986H was a gift from Joan Conaway (Addgene plasmid # 174801 ; http://n2t.net/addgene:174801 ; RRID:Addgene_174801)
